>Addgene plasmid #27665 | pBABEpuroUThTERT+U3-hTR-500 | addgene full sequence | sequence record 243312 | Addgene NGS Result
CTGAATATGGGCCAAACAGGATATCTGTGGTAAGCAGTTCCTGCCCCGGCTCAGGGCCAAGAACAGATGG
AACAGCTGAATATGGGCCAAACAGGATATCTGTGGTAAGCAGTTCCTGCCCCGGCTCAGGGCCAAGAACA
GATGGTCCCCAGATGCGGTCCAGCCCTCAGCAGTTTCTAGAGAACCATCAGATGTTTCCAGGGTGCCCCA
AGGACCTGAAATGACCCTGTGCCTTATTTGAACTAACCAATCAGTTCGCTTCTCGCTTCTGTTCGCGCGC
TTCTGCTCCCCGAGCTCAATAAAAGAGCCCACAACCCCTCACTCGGGGCGCCAGTCCTCCGATTGACTGA
GTCGCCCGGGTACCCGTGTATCCAATAAACCCTCTTGCAGTTGCATCCGACTTGTGGTCTCGCTGTTCCT
TGGGAGGGTCTCCTCTGAGTGATTGACTACCCGTCAGCGGGGGTCTTTCATTTGGGGGCTCGTCCGGGAT
CGGGAGACCCCTGCCCAGGGACCACCGACCCACCACCGGGAGGCAAGCTGGCCAGCAACTTATCTGTGTC
TGTCCGATTGTCTAGTGTCTATGACTGATTTTATGCGCCTGCGTCGGTACTAGTTAGCTAACTAGCTCTG
TATCTGGCGGACCCGTGGTGGAACTGACGAGTTCTGAACACCCGGCCGCAACCCTGGGAGACGTCCCAGG
GACTTTGGGGGCCGTTTTTGTGGCCCGACCTGAGGAAGGGAGTCGATGTGGAATCCGACCCCGTCAGGAT
ATGTGGTTCTGGTAGGAGACGAGAACCTAAAACAGTTCCCGCCTCCGTCTGAATTTTTGCTTTCGGTTTG
GAACCGAAGCCGCGCGTCTTGTCTGCTGCAGCGCTGCAGCATCGTTCTGTGTTGTCTCTGTCTGACTGTG
TTTCTGTATTTGTCTGAAAATTAGGGCCAGACTGTTACCACTCCCTTAAGTTTGACCTTAGGTCACTGGA
AAGATGTCGAGCGGATCGCTCACAACCAGTCGGTAGATGTCAAGAAGAGACGTTGGGTTACCTTCTGCTC
TGCAGAATGGCCAACCTTTAACGTCGGATGGCCGCGAGACGGCACCTTTAACCGAGACCTCATCACCCAG
GTTAAGATCAAGGTCTTTTCACCTGGCCCGCATGGACACCCAGACCAGGTCCCCTACATCGTGACCTGGG
AAGCCTTGGCTTTTGACCCCCCTCCCTGGGTCAAGCCCTTTGTACACCCTAAGCCTCCGCCTCCTCTTCC
TCCATCCGCCCCGTCTCTCCCCCTTGAACCTCCTCGTTCGACCCCGCCTCGATCCTCCCTTTATCCAGCC
CTCACTCCTTCTCTAGGCGCCGGCCGGATCCCAGTGTGGTGGTACGTAGGAATTCGTCCTGCTGCGCACG
TGGGAAGCCCTGGCCCCGGCCACCCCCGCGATGCCGCGCGCTCCCCGCTGCCGAGCCGTGCGCTCCCTGC
TGCGCAGCCACTACCGCGAGGTGCTGCCGCTGGCCACGTTCGTGCGGCGCCTGGGGCCCCAGGGCTGGCG
GCTGGTGCAGCGCGGGGACCCGGCGGCTTTCCGCGCGCTGGTGGCCCAGTGCCTGGTGTGCGTGCCCTGG
GACGCACGGCCGCCCCCCGCCGCCCCCTCCTTCCGCCAGGTGTCCTGCCTGAAGGAGCTGGTGGCCCGAG
TGCTGCAGAGGCTGTGCGAGCGCGGCGCGAAGAACGTGCTGGCCTTCGGCTTCGCGCTGCTGGACGGGGC
CCGCGGGGGCCCCCCCGAGGCCTTCACCACCAGCGTGCGCAGCTACCTGCCCAACACGGTGACCGACGCA
CTGCGGGGGAGCGGGGCGTGGGGGCTGCTGCTGCGCCGCGTGGGCGACGACGTGCTGGTTCACCTGCTGG
CACGCTGCGCGCTCTTTGTGCTGGTGGCTCCCAGCTGCGCCTACCAGGTGTGCGGGCCGCCGCTGTACCA
GCTCGGCGCTGCCACTCAGGCCCGGCCCCCGCCACACGCTAGTGGACCCCGAAGGCGTCTGGGATGCGAA
CGGGCCTGGAACCATAGCGTCAGGGAGGCCGGGGTCCCCCTGGGCCTGCCAGCCCCGGGTGCGAGGAGGC
GCGGGGGCAGTGCCAGCCGAAGTCTGCCGTTGCCCAAGAGGCCCAGGCGTGGCGCTGCCCCTGAGCCGGA
GCGGACGCCCGTTGGGCAGGGGTCCTGGGCCCACCCGGGCAGGACGCGTGGACCGAGTGACCGTGGTTTC
TGTGTGGTGTCACCTGCCAGACCCGCCGAAGAAGCCACCTCTTTGGAGGGTGCGCTCTCTGGCACGCGCC
ACTCCCACCCATCCGTGGGCCGCCAGCACCACGCGGGCCCCCCATCCACATCGCGGCCACCACGTCCCTG
GGACACGCCTTGTCCCCCGGTGTACGCCGAGACCAAGCACTTCCTCTACTCCTCAGGCGACAAGGAGCAG
CTGCGGCCCTCCTTCCTACTCAGCTCTCTGAGGCCCAGCCTGACTGGCGCTCGGAGGCTCGTGGAGACCA
TCTTTCTGGGTTCCAGGCCCTGGATGCCAGGGACTCCCCGCAGGTTGCCCCGCCTGCCCCAGCGCTACTG
GCAAATGCGGCCCCTGTTTCTGGAGCTGCTTGGGAACCACGCGCAGTGCCCCTACGGGGTGCTCCTCAAG
ACGCACTGCCCGCTGCGAGCTGCGGTCACCCCAGCAGCCGGTGTCTGTGCCCGGGAGAAGCCCCAGGGCT
CTGTGGCGGCCCCCGAGGAGGAGGACACAGACCCCCGTCGCCTGGTGCAGCTGCTCCGCCAGCACAGCAG
CCCCTGGCAGGTGTACGGCTTCGTGCGGGCCTGCCTGCGCCGGCTGGTGCCCCCAGGCCTCTGGGGCTCC
AGGCACAACGAACGCCGCTTCCTCAGGAACACCAAGAAGTTCATCTCCCTGGGGAAGCATGCCAAGCTCT
CGCTGCAGGAGCTGACGTGGAAGATGAGCGTGCGGGGCTGCGCTTGGCTGCGCAGGAGCCCAGGGGTTGG
CTGTGTTCCGGCCGCAGAGCACCGTCTGCGTGAGGAGATCCTGGCCAAGTTCCTGCACTGGCTGATGAGT
GTGTACGTCGTCGAGCTGCTCAGGTCTTTCTTTTATGTCACGGAGACCACGTTTCAAAAGAACAGGCTCT
TTTTCTACCGGAAGAGTGTCTGGAGCAAGTTGCAAAGCATTGGAATCAGACAGCACTTGAAGAGGGTGCA
GCTGCGGGAGCTGTCGGAAGCAGAGGTCAGGCAGCATCGGGAAGCCAGGCCCGCCCTGCTGACGTCCAGA
CTCCGCTTCATCCCCAAGCCTGACGGGCTGCGGCCGATTGTGAACATGGACTACGTCGTGGGAGCCAGAA
CGTTCCGCAGAGAAAAGAGGGCCGAGCGTCTCACCTCGAGGGTGAAGGCACTGTTCAGCGTGCTCAACTA
CGAGCGGGCGCGGCGCCCCGGCCTCCTGGGCGCCTCTGTGCTGGGCCTGGACGATATCCACAGGGCCTGG
CGCACCTTCGTGCTGCGTGTGCGGGCCCAGGACCCGCCGCCTGAGCTGTACTTTGTCAAGGTGGATGTGA
CGGGCGCGTACGACACCATCCCCCAGGACAGGCTCACGGAGGTCATCGCCAGCATCATCAAACCCCAGAA
CACGTACTGCGTGCGTCGGTATGCCGTGGTCCAGAAGGCCGCCCATGGGCACGTCCGCAAGGCCTTCAAG
AGCCACGTCTCTACCTTGACAGACCTCCAGCCGTACATGCGACAGTTCGTGGCTCACCTGCAGGAGACCA
GCCCGCTGAGGGATGCCGTCGTCATCGAGCAGAGCTCCTCCCTGAATGAGGCCAGCAGTGGCCTCTTCGA
CGTCTTCCTACGCTTCATGTGCCACCACGCCGTGCGCATCAGGGGCAAGTCCTACGTCCAGTGCCAGGGG
ATCCCGCAGGGCTCCATCCTCTCCACGCTGCTCTGCAGCCTGTGCTACGGCGACATGGAGAACAAGCTGT
TTGCGGGGATTCGGCGGGACGGGCTGCTCCTGCGTTTGGTGGATGATTTCTTGTTGGTGACACCTCACCT
CACCCACGCGAAAACCTTCCTCAGGACCCTGGTCCGAGGTGTCCCTGAGTATGGCTGCGTGGTGAACTTG
CGGAAGACAGTGGTGAACTTCCCTGTAGAAGACGAGGCCCTGGGTGGCACGGCTTTTGTTCAGATGCCGG
CCCACGGCCTATTCCCCTGGTGCGGCCTGCTGCTGGATACCCGGACCCTGGAGGTGCAGAGCGACTACTC
CAGCTATGCCCGGACCTCCATCAGAGCCAGTCTCACCTTCAACCGCGGCTTCAAGGCTGGGAGGAACATG
CGTCGCAAACTCTTTGGGGTCTTGCGGCTGAAGTGTCACAGCCTGTTTCTGGATTTGCAGGTGAACAGCC
TCCAGACGGTGTGCACCAACATCTACAAGATCCTCCTGCTGCAGGCGTACAGGTTTCACGCATGTGTGCT
GCAGCTCCCATTTCATCAGCAAGTTTGGAAGAACCCCACATTTTTCCTGCGCGTCATCTCTGACACGGCC
TCCCTCTGCTACTCCATCCTGAAAGCCAAGAACGCAGGGATGTCGCTGGGGGCCAAGGGCGCCGCCGGCC
CTCTGCCCTCCGAGGCCGTGCAGTGGCTGTGCCACCAAGCATTCCTGCTCAAGCTGACTCGACACCGTGT
CACCTACGTGCCACTCCTGGGGTCACTCAGGACAGCCCAGACGCAGCTGAGTCGGAAGCTCCCGGGGACG
ACGCTGACTGCCCTGGAGGCCGCAGCCAACCCGGCACTGCCCTCAGACTTCAAGACCATCCTGGACTGAG
TCGACCCTGTGGAATGTGTGTCAGTTAGGGTGTGGAAAGTCCCCAGGCTCCCCAGCAGGCAGAAGTATGC
AAAGCATGCATCTCAATTAGTCAGCAACCAGGTGTGGAAAGTCCCCAGGCTCCCCAGCAGGCAGAAGTAT
GCAAAGCATGCATCTCAATTAGTCAGCAACCATAGTCCCGCCCCTAACTCCGCCCATCCCGCCCCTAACT
CCGCCCAGTTCCGCCCATTCTCCGCCCCATGGCTGACTAATTTTTTTTATTTATGCAGAGGCCGAGGCCG
CCTCGGCCTCTGAGCTATTCCAGAAGTAGTGAGGAGGCTTTTTTGGAGGCCTAGGCTTTTGCAAAAAGCT
TACCATGACCGAGTACAAGCCCACGGTGCGCCTCGCCACCCGCGACGACGTCCCCAGGGCCGTACGCACC
CTCGCCGCCGCGTTCGCCGACTACCCCGCCACGCGCCACACCGTCGATCCGGACCGCCACATCGAGCGGG
TCACCGAGCTGCAAGAACTCTTCCTCACGCGCGTCGGGCTCGACATCGGCAAGGTGTGGGTCGCGGACGA
CGGCGCCGCGGTGGCGGTCTGGACCACGCCGGAGAGCGTCGAAGCGGGGGCGGTGTTCGCCGAGATCGGC
CCGCGCATGGCCGAGTTGAGCGGTTCCCGGCTGGCCGCGCAGCAACAGATGGAAGGCCTCCTGGCGCCGC
ACCGGCCCAAGGAGCCCGCGTGGTTCCTGGCCACCGTCGGCGTCTCGCCCGACCACCAGGGCAAGGGTCT
GGGCAGCGCCGTCGTGCTCCCCGGAGTGGAGGCGGCCGAGCGCGCCGGGGTGCCCGCCTTCCTGGAGACC
TCCGCGCCCCGCAACCTCCCCTTCTACGAGCGGCTCGGCTTCACCGTCACCGCCGACGTCGAGGTGCCCG
AAGGACCGCGCACCTGGTGCATGACCCGCAAGCCCGGTGCCTGACGCCCGCCCCACGACCCGCAGCGCCC
GACCGAAAGGAGCGCACGACCCCATGCATCGATAAAATAAAAGATTTTATTTAGTCTCCAGAAAAAGGGG
GGAATGAAAGACCCCACCTGTAGGTTTGGCAAGCTAGACGGATCGGGAGATCTTCGCAAAACGCTGGGAT
TCCCGGATTACAGGCGGGCGCACCACACCAGGAGCAAACACTTCCGGTTTTAAAAATTCAGTTTGTGATT
GGCTGTCATTCAGTATTATGCTAATTAAGCATGCCCGGTTTTAAACCTCTTAAAACAACTTTTAAAATTA
CCTTTCCACCTAAAACGTTAAAATTTGTCAAGTGATAATATTCGAAAAGCTGTTATTGCCAAACTATTTT
CCTATTTGTTTCCTAATGGCATCGGAACTAGCGAAAGTTTCTCGCCATCAGTTAAAAGTTTGCGGCAGAT
GTAGACCTAGCAGAGGTGTGCGAGGAGAAGCTTGGGTTGCGGAGGGTGGGCCTGGGAGGGGTGGTGGCCA
TTTTTTGTCTAACCCTAACTGAGAAGGGCGTAGGCGCCGTGCTTTTGCTCCCCGCGCGCTGTTTTTCTCG
CTGACTTTCAGCGGGCGGAAAAGCCTCGGCCTGCCGCCTTCCACCGTTCATTCTAGAGCAAACAAAAAAT
GTCAGCTGCTGGCCCGTTCGCCCCTCCCGGGGACCTGCGGCGGGTCGCCTGCCCAGCCCCCGAACCCCGC
CTGGAGGCCGCGGTCGGCCCGGGGCTTCTCCGGAGGCACCCACTGCCACCGCGAAGAGTTGGGCTCTGTC
AGCCGCGGGTCTCTCGGGGGCGAGGGCGAGGTTCAGGCCTTTCAGGCCGCAGGAAGAGGAACGGAGCGAG
TCCCCGCGCGCGGCGCGATTCCCTGAGCTGTGGGACGTGCACCCAGGACTCGGCTCACACATGCAGTTCG
CTTTCCTGTTGGTGGGGGGAACGCCGATCGTGCGCATCCGTCACCCCTCGCCGGCAGTGGGGGCTTGTGA
ACCCCCAAACCTGACTGACTGGGCCAGTGTGCTGCAAATTGGCAGGAGACGTGAAGGCACCTCCAAAGTC
GGCCAAAATGAATGGGCAGTGAGCCGGGGTTGCCTGGAGCCGTTCCTGCGTGGGTTCTCCCGTCTTCCGC
TTTTTGTTGCCTTTTATGGTTGTATTACAACTTAGTTCCTGCTCTGCAGATTTTGTTGAGGTTTTTGCTT
CTCCCAAGGTAGATCTCGACCAGTCCCCTCAACGGGGTGTGGGAGAACAGTCATTTTTTTTTGAGAGATC
ATTTAACATTTAATGAATATTTAATTAGAAGATCTAAATGAACATTGGAAATTGTGTTCCTTTAATGGTC
ATCGGTTTATGCCAGAGGTTAGAAGTTTCTTTTTTGAAAAATTAGACCTTGGCGATGACCTTGAGCAGTA
GGATATAACCCCCACAAGCTTGATATCGAATTCCTGCAGCCCGGGGGATCCACTAGTTCTAGAGCGGCCG
CCACCGCGGTGGAGCTCCAATTCGCCCTATAGTGAGTCGTATTACAATTCACTGGCCGTCGTTTTACAAC
GTCGTGACTGGGAAAACCCTGGCGTTACCCAACTTAATCGCCTTGCAGCACATCCCCCTTTCGCCAGCTG
GCGTAATAGCGAAGAGGCCCGCACCGATCGCCCTTCCCAACAGTTGCGCAGCCTGAATGGCGAATGGG
[124 nt withheld, positions 7489-7612]
C
[91 nt withheld, positions 7614-7704]
AGGGTGATGGTTCACTAGCTTAAGTAACGCCATTTTGCAAGGCATGGAAAAATACATAACTGAGAATAGA
GAAGTTCAGATCAAGGTCAGGAACAGATGGAACAGCTGAATATGGGCCAAACAGGATATCTGTGGTAAGC
AGTTCCTGCCCCGGCTCAGGGCCAAGAACAGATGGAACAGCTGAATATGGGCCAAACAGGATATCTGTGG
TAAGCAGTTCCTGCCCCGGCTCAGGGCCAAGAACAGATGGTCCCCAGATGCGGTCCAGCCCTCAGCAGTT
TCTAGAGAACCATCAGATGTTTCCAGGGTGCCCCAAGGACCTGAAATGACCCTGTGCCTTATTTGAACTA
ACCAATCAGTTCGCTTCTCGCTTCTGTTCGCGCGCTTCTGCTCCCCGAGCTCAATAAAAGAGCCCACAAC
CCCTCACTCGGGGCGCCAGTCCTCCGATTGACTGAGTCGCCCGGGTACCCGTGTATCCAATAAACCCTCT
TGCAGTTGCATCCGACTTGTGGTCTCGCTGTTCCTTGGGAGGGTCTCCTCTGAGTGATTGACTACCCGTC
AGCGGGGGTCTTTCACATGCAGCATGTATCAAAATTAATTTGGTTTTTTTTCTTAAGTATTTACATTAAA
TGGCCATAGTTGCATTAATGAATCGGCCAACGCGCGGGGAGAGGCGGTTTGCGTATTGGGCGCTCTTCCG
CTTCCTCGCTCACTGACTCGCTGCGCTCGGTCGTTCGGCTGCGGCGAGCGGTATCAGCTCACTCAAAGGC
GGTAATACGGTTATCCACAGAATCAGGGGATAACGCAGGAAAGAACATGTGAGCAAAAGGCCAGCAAAAG
GCCAGGAACCGTAAAAAGGCCGCGTTGCTGGCGTTTTTCCATAGGCTCCGCCCCCCTGACGAGCATCACA
AAAATCGACGCTCAAGTCAGAGGTGGCGAAACCCGACAGGACTATAAAGATACCAGGCGTTTCCCCCTGG
AAGCTCCCTCGTGCGCTCTCCTGTTCCGACCCTGCCGCTTACCGGATACCTGTCCGCCTTTCTCCCTTCG
GGAAGCGTGGCGCTTTCTCATAGCTCACGCTGTAGGTATCTCAGTTCGGTGTAGGTCGTTCGCTCCAAGC
TGGGCTGTGTGCACGAACCCCCCGTTCAGCCCGACCGCTGCGCCTTATCCGGTAACTATCGTCTTGAGTC
CAACCCGGTAAGACACGACTTATCGCCACTGGCAGCAGCCACTGGTAACAGGATTAGCAGAGCGAGGTAT
GTAGGCGGTGCTACAGAGTTCTTGAAGTGGTGGCCTAACTACGGCTACACTAGAAGAACAGTATTTGGTA
TCTGCGCTCTGCTGAAGCCAGTTACCTTCGGAAAAAGAGTTGGTAGCTCTTGATCCGGCAAACAAACCAC
CGCTGGTAGCGGTGGTTTTTTTGTTTGCAAGCAGCAGATTACGCGCAGAAAAAAAGGATCTCAAGAAGAT
CCTTTGATCTTTTCTACGGGGTCTGACGCTCAGTGGAACGAAAACTCACGTTAAGGGATTTTGGTCATGA
GATTATCAAAAAGGATCTTCACCTAGATCCTTTTGCGGCCGCAAATCAATCTAAAGTATATATGAGTAAA
CTTGGTCTGACAGTTACCAATGCTTAATCAGTGAGGCACCTATCTCAGCGATCTGTCTATTTCGTTCATC
CATAGTTGCCTGACTCCCCGTCGTGTAGATAACTACGATACGGGAGGGCTTACCATCTGGCCCCAGTGCT
GCAATGATACCGCGAGACCCACGCTCACCGGCTCCAGATTTATCAGCAATAAACCAGCCAGCCGGAAGGG
CCGAGCGCAGAAGTGGTCCTGCAACTTTATCCGCCTCCATCCAGTCTATTAATTGTTGCCGGGAAGCTAG
AGTAAGTAGTTCGCCAGTTAATAGTTTGCGCAACGTTGTTGCCATTGCTACAGGCATCGTGGTGTCACGC
TCGTCGTTTGGTATGGCTTCATTCAGCTCCGGTTCCCAACGATCAAGGCGAGTTACATGATCCCCCATGT
TGTGCAAAAAAGCGGTTAGCTCCTTCGGTCCTCCGATCGTTGTCAGAAGTAAGTTGGCCGCAGTGTTATC
ACTCATGGTTATGGCAGCACTGCATAATTCTCTTACTGTCATGCCATCCGTAAGATGCTTTTCTGTGACT
GGTGAGTACTCAACCAAGTCATTCTGAGAATAGTGTATGCGGCGACCGAGTTGCTCTTGCCCGGCGTCAA
TACGGGATAATACCGCGCCACATAGCAGAACTTTAAAAGTGCTCATCATTGGAAAACGTTCTTCGGGGCG
AAAACTCTCAAGGATCTTACCGCTGTTGAGATCCAGTTCGATGTAACCCACTCGTGCACCCAACTGATCT
TCAGCATCTTTTACTTTCACCAGCGTTTCTGGGTGAGCAAAAACAGGAAGGCAAAATGCCGCAAAAAAGG
GAATAAGGGCGACACGGAAATGTTGAATACTCATACTCTTCCTTTTTCAATATTATTGAAGCATTTATCA
GGGTTATTGTCTCATGAGCGGATACATATTTGAATGTATTTAGAAAAATAAACAAATAGGGGTTCCGCGC
ACATTTCCCCGAAAAGTGCCACCTGCAGC
Features (pLannotate 1.2.2; 18 found; start..end, strand, type, name):
      1..470     +  LTR            LTR: long terminal repeat from Moloney murine leukemia virus
    594..868     +  misc_feature   MESV Ψ (fragment): packaging signal of murine embryonic stem cell virus
    935..1351    +  CDS            gag (truncated): truncated Moloney murine leukemia virus (MMLV) gag gene lacking the start codon
   1431..4829    +  CDS            hTERT: human telomerase reverse transcriptase, the catalytic subunit of telomerase; TERT; prevents telomere shortening and allows postsenescent cells to proliferate beyond crisis (Counter et al., 1998); also known as EST2
   4846..5175    +  promoter       SV40 promoter: SV40 enhancer and early promoter
   5185..5784    +  CDS            PuroR: puromycin N-acetyltransferase; pac from Streptomyces alboniger; confers resistance to puromycin
   5883..5917    +  LTR            3' LTR (ΔU3) (fragment): self-inactivating 3' long terminal repeat (LTR) from Moloney murine leukemia virus
   6276..6713    +  ncRNA          Telomerase-vert: Accession: RF00024 - Vertebrate telomerase RNA
   7226..7297    -  misc_feature   MCS (fragment): pBluescript multiple cloning site
   7306..7324    -  promoter       T7 promoter: promoter for bacteriophage T7 RNA polymerase
   7327..7484    +  CDS            lacZα (fragment): LacZα fragment of β-galactosidase; lacZ fragment
   7489..7719    +  rep_origin     f1 ori (fragment) (sequence partly withheld): f1 bacteriophage origin of replication; arrow indicates direction of (+) strand synthesis
   7718..7809    +  LTR            3' LTR (ΔU3) (fragment): self-inactivating 3' long terminal repeat (LTR) from Moloney murine leukemia virus
   7810..8279    +  LTR            LTR: long terminal repeat from Moloney murine leukemia virus
   8345..8397    -  CDS            lacI (fragment): lac repressor; lacI; The lac repressor binds to the lac operator to inhibit transcription in E. coli. This inhibition can be relieved by adding lactose or isopropyl-β-D-thiogalactopyranoside (IPTG).
   8580..9168    -  rep_origin     ori: high-copy-number ColE1/pMB1/pBR322/pUC origin of replication
   9328..10188   -  CDS            AmpR: β-lactamase; bla; confers resistance to ampicillin, carbenicillin, and related antibiotics
  10189..10293   -  promoter       AmpR promoter: bla
