[The description below was written by a language model from this plasmid's Addgene catalogue record and pLannotate feature annotations shown in this document.]
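Description:
pBABEpuroUThTERT+U3-hTR-500 is a Moloney murine leukemia virus-based retroviral vector built on pBABEpuro for coexpression of the two core human telomerase components, the catalytic reverse transcriptase hTERT and the telomerase RNA hTR (TERC), in mammalian cells. It is propagated in E. coli through a high-copy ColE1/pUC-type origin and an ampicillin resistance gene with its own bla promoter. The sequenced record is about 10.3 kb.

Within the proviral region, the 5′ LTR is followed by a packaging signal and a truncated gag segment lacking its start codon, an arrangement that supports encapsidation of the genomic transcript when viral proteins are supplied in trans by packaging cells. The untagged ("UT") hTERT coding sequence lies directly downstream. No separate promoter is annotated for it, consistent with LTR-driven expression as is usual for pBABE vectors. An SV40 enhancer/early promoter then drives puromycin N-acetyltransferase for selection of transduced cells. Downstream of PuroR, flanked by short fragments annotated as 3′ LTR sequence, sits the hTR cassette. The depositor describes it as a U3 promoter plus hTR sequence, listed as an insert of about 1.3 kb. The feature table detects only the vertebrate telomerase RNA itself, so the U3 promoter and any flanking hTR sequence are not annotated. Remnants of a pBluescript-type cloning vector (MCS, T7 promoter, lacZα and f1 ori fragments) also lie in this region, ahead of the full 3′ LTR, and are presumably carryover from subcloning.

The associated publication concerns telomerase RNA levels limiting telomere maintenance in X-linked dyskeratosis congenita. This fits use of the vector for stable transduction to raise hTERT and hTR levels together.
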