Addgene plasmid #27665: pBABEpuroUThTERT+U3-hTR-500
Depositing lab: Kathleen Collins. Depositing organization: University of California, Berkeley. Publication: Telomerase RNA level limits telomere maintenance in X-linked dyskeratosis congenita. Wong JM, Collins K. Genes Dev. 2006 Oct 15. 20(20):2848-58. 10.1101/gad.1476206 PubMed 17015423.
Backbone
  Vector backbone: pBABEpuro
  Backbone size w/o insert (bp): 5300
  Vector type: Mammalian Expression, Retroviral
  Selectable markers: Puromycin
Growth in bacteria
  Bacterial resistance: Ampicillin, 100 μg/mL
  Growth temperature: 37°C
  Growth strain: DH5alpha
  Copy number: Unknown
Gene/Insert
  Gene/Insert name: UThTERT+U3-hTR-500 (alt names: human telomerase RNA; TER; TERC)
  Species: H. sapiens (human)
  Insert size (bp): 1300
  Entrez Gene: TERC (a.k.a. DKCA1, PFBMFT2, SCARNA19, TER, TR, TRC3, hTR); TERT (a.k.a. CMM9, DKCA2, DKCB4, EST2, PFBMFT1, TCS1, TP2, TRT, hEST2, hTRT)
  Cloning method: Restriction Enzyme; 5′ cloning site SnaB1 (destroyed during cloning); 3′ cloning site SalI (destroyed during cloning)
  Sequencing primers: 5′ n/a
Terms and licenses: Academic/Nonprofit Terms; Industry Terms: Not Available to Industry
Depositor comments: untagged (UT) human TERT (hTERT) into pBABEpuro U3-hTR-500 (U3 promoter + hTR sequence given as insert; second insert of hTERT sequence available from GenBank); this plasmid is for coexpression of hTERT and hTR
How to cite: pBABEpuroUThTERT+U3-hTR-500 was a gift from Kathleen Collins (Addgene plasmid # 27665)
