>Addgene plasmid #27665 | pBABEpuroUThTERT+U3-hTR-500 | depositor partial sequence | sequence record 13002 | Author sequence
TCGCAAAACGCTGGGATTCCCGGATTACAGGCGGGCGCACCACACCAGGAGCAAACACTTCCGGTTTTAA
AAATTCAGTTTGTGATTGGCTGTCATTCAGTATTATGCTAATTAAGCATGCCCGGTTTTAAACCTCTTAA
AACAACTTTTAAAATTACCTTTCCACCTAAAACGTTAAAATTTGTCAAGTGATAATATTCGAAAAGCTGT
TATTGCCAAACTATTTTCCTATTTGTTTCCTAATGGCATCGGAACTAGCGAAAGTTTCTCGCCATCAGTT
AAAAGTTTGCGGCAGATGTAGACCTAGCAGAGGTGTGCGAGGAGAAGCTTGGGTTGCGGAGGGTGGGCCT
GGGAGGGGTGGTGGCCATTTTTTGTCTAACCCTAACTGAGAAGGGCGTAGGCGCCGTGCTTTTGCTCCCC
GCGCGCTGTTTTTCTCGCTGACTTTCAGCGGGCGGAAAAGCCTCGGCCTGCCGCCTTCCACCGTTCATTC
TAGAGCAAACAAAAAATGTCAGCTGCTGGCCCGTTCGCCCCTCCCGGGGACCTGCGGCGGGTCGCCTGCC
CAGCCCCCGAACCCCGCCTGGAGGCCGCGGTCGGCCCGGGGCTTCTCCGGAGGCACCCACTGCCACCGCG
AAGAGTTGGGCTCTGTCAGCCGCGGGTCTCTCGGGGGCGAGGGCGAGGTTCAGGCCTTTCAGGCCGCAGG
AAGAGGAACGGAGCGAGTCCCCGCGCGCGGCGCGATTCCCTGAGCTGTGGGACGTGCACCCAGGACTCGG
CTCACACATGCAGTTCGCTTTCCTGTTGGTGGGGGGAACGCCGATCGTGCGCATCCGTCACCCCTCGCCG
GCAATGGGGGCTTGTGAACCCCCAAACCTGACTGACTGGGCCAGTGTGCTGCAAATTGGCAGGAGACGTG
AAGGCACCTCCAAAGTCGGCCAAAATGAATGGGCAGTGAGCCGGGGTTGCCTGGAGCCGTTCCTGCGTGG
GTTCTCCCGTCTTCCGCTTTTTGTTGCCTTTTATGGTTGTATTACAACTTAGTTCCTGCTCTGCAGATTT
TGTTGAGGTTTTTGCTTCTCCCAAGGTAGATCTCGACCAGTCCCCTCAACGGGGTGTGGGAGAACAGTCA
TTTTTTTTTGAGAGATCATTTAACATTTAATGAATATTTAATTAGAAGATCTAAATGAACATTGGAAATT
GTGTTCCTTTAATGGTCATCGGTTTATGCCAGAGGTTAGAAGTTTCTTTTTTGAAAAATTAGACCTTGGC
GATGACCTTGAGCAGTAGGATATAACCCCCACAAGCTT
