>Addgene plasmid #27665 | pBABEpuroUThTERT+U3-hTR-500 | addgene partial sequence | sequence record 33993 | 27665 wtih hTERC-F (GCCTTCCACCGTTCATTCTA)
GTACTCTGGCCGTTGCCCTCCCGGGGACCTGCGGCGGGTCGCCTGCCCAGCCCCCGAACCCCGCCTGGAG
GCCGCGGTCGGCCCGGGGCTTCTCCGGAGGCACCCACTGCCACCGCGAAGAGTTGGGCTCTGTCAGCCGC
GGGTCTCTCGGGGGCGAGGGCGAGGTTCAGGCCTTTCAGGCCGCAGGAAGAGGAACGGAGCGAGTCCCCG
CGCGCGGCGCGATTCCCTGAGCTGTGGGACGTGCACCCAGGACTCGGCTCACACATGCAGTTCGCTTTCC
TGTTGGTGGGGGGAACGCCGATCGTGCGCATCCGTCACCCCTCGCCGGCAGTGGGGGCTTGTGAACCCCC
AAACCTGACTGACTGGGCCAGTGTGCTGCAAATTGGCAGGAGACGTGAAGGCACCTCCAAAGTCGGCCAA
AATGAATGGGCAGTGAGCCGGGGTTGCCTGGAGCCGTTCCTGCGTGGGTTCTCCCGTCTTCCGCTTTTTG
TTGCCTTTTATGGTTGTATTACAACTTAGTTCCTGCTCTGCAGATTTTGTTGAGGTTTTTGCTTCTCCCA
AGGTAGATCTCGACCAGTCCCCTCAACGGGGTGTGGGAGAACAGTCATTTTTTTTTGAGAGATCATTTAA
CATTTAATGAATATTTAATTAGAAGATCTAAATGAACATTGGAAATTGTGTTCCTTTAATGGTCATCGGT
TTATGCCAGAGGTTAGAAGTTTCTTTTTTGAAAAATTAGACCTTGGCGATGACCTTGAGCAGTAGGATAT
AACCCCCACAAGCTTG
