>Addgene plasmid #27665 | pBABEpuroUThTERT+U3-hTR-500 | addgene partial sequence | sequence record 33994 | 27655 with pBABE-3 (5' ACCCTAACTGACACACATTCC 3')
CTGAGGGCAGTGCCGGGTTGGCTGCGGCCTCCAGGGCAGTCAGCGTCGTCCCCGGGAGCTTCCGACTCAG
CTGCGTCTGGGCTGTCCTGAGTGACCCCAGGAGTGGCACGTAGGTGACACGGTGTCGAGTCAGCTTGAGC
AGGAATGCTTGGTGGCACAGCCACTGCACGGCCTCGGAGGGCAGAGGGCCGGCGGCGCCCTTGGCCCCCA
GCGACATCCCTGCGTTCTTGGCTTTCAGGATGGAGTAGCAGAGGGAGGCCGTGTCAGAGATGACGCGCAG
GAAAAATGTGGGGTTCTTCCAAACTTGCTGATGAAATGGGAGCTGCAGCACACATGCGTGAAACCTGTAC
GCCTGCAGCAGGAGGATCTTGTAGATGTTGGTGCACACCGTCTGGAGGCTGTTCACCTGCAAATCCAGAA
ACAGGCTGTGACACTTCAGCCGCAAGACCCCAAAGAGTTTGCGACGCATGTTCCTCCCAGCCTTGAAGCC
GCGGTTGAAGGTGAGACTGGCTCTGATGGAGGTCCGGGCATAGCTGGAGTAGTCGCTCTGCACCTCCAGG
GTCCGGGTATCCAGCAGCAGGCCGCACCAGGGGAATAGGCCGTGGGCCGGCATCTGAACAAAAGCCGTGC
CACCCAGGGCCTCGTCTTCTACAGGGAAGTTCACCACTGTCTTCCGCAAGTTCACCACGCAGCCATACTC
A
