>Addgene plasmid #27665 | pBABEpuroUThTERT+U3-hTR-500 | addgene partial sequence | sequence record 33995 | 27665 with pBABE-5
AGGTGCTGCCGCTGGCCACGTTCGTGCGGCGCCTGGGGCCCCAGGGCTGGCGGCTGGTGCAGCGCGGGGA
CCCGGCGGCTTTCCGCGCGCTGGTGGCCCAGTGCCTGGTGTGCGTGCCCTGGGACGCACGGCCGCCCCCC
GCCGCCCCCTCCTTCCGCCAGGTGTCCTGCCTGAAGGAGCTGGTGGCCCGAGTGCTGCAGAGGCTGTGCG
AGCGCGGCGCGAAGAACGTGCTGGCCTTCGGCTTCGCGCTGCTGGACGGGGCCCGCGGGGGCCCCCCCGA
GGCCTTCACCACCAGCGTGCGCAGCTACCTGCCCAACACGGTGACCGACGCACTGCGGGGGAGCGGGGCG
TGGGGGCTGCTGCTGCGCCGCGTGGGCGACGACGTGCTGGTTCACCTGCTGGCACGCTGCGCGCTCTTTG
TGCTGGTGGCTCCCAGCTGC
