>Addgene plasmid #27665 | pBABEpuroUThTERT+U3-hTR-500 | addgene partial sequence | sequence record 72125 | hTERC-R 5'-GCTGACAGAGCCCAACTCTT-3'
GACCCGCCGCAGGTCCCCGGGAGGGGCGAACGGGCCAGCAGCTGACATTTTTTGTTTGCTCTAGAATGAA
CGGTGGAAGGCGGCAGGCCGAGGCTTTTCCGCCCGCTGAAAGTCAGCGAGAAAAACAGCGCGCGGGGAGC
AAAAGCACGGCGCCTACGCCCTTCTCAGTTAGGGTTAGACAAAAAATGGCCACCACCCCTCCCAGGCCCA
CCCTCCGCAACCCAAGCTTCTCCTCGCACACCTCTGCTAGGTCTACATCTGCCGCAAACTTTTAACTGAT
GGCGAGAAACTTTCGCTAGTTCCGATGCCATTAGGAAACAAATAGGAAAATAGTTTGGCAATAACAGCTT
TTCGAATATTATCACTTGACAAATTTTAACGTTTTAGGTGGAAAGGTAATTTTAAAAGTTGTTTTAAGAG
GTTTAAAACCGGGCATGCTTAATTAGCATAATACTGAATGACAGCCAATCACAAACTGAATT
